>Addgene plasmid #233926 | pHRSV_CHARMS-3xA | addgene full sequence | sequence record 469198 | Addgene NGS Result
GCAGGCAGAAGTATGCAAAGCATGCATCTCAATTAGTCAGCAACCATAGTCCCGCCCCTAACTCCGCCCA
TCCCGCCCCTAACTCCGCCCAGTTCCGCCCATTCTCCGCCCCATGGCTGACTAATTTTTTTTATTTATGC
AGAGGCCGAGGCCGCCTCTGCCTCTGAGCTATTCCAGAAGTAGTGAGGAGGCTTTTTTGGAGGCCTAGGC
TACGCGTGCCACCATGTCTGCGGGAGACCCCCGCGTGGGATCCGGGTCCCTGGACTCCTTCATGTTCTCC
ATACCCTTGGTCGCGCTTAACGTGGGAGTGAGGCGCCGCCTATCGCTGTTCTTGAACCCTCGGACGCCCG
TGGCGGCCGACTGGACCTTGCTGGCGGAGGAGATGGGCTTCGAGTACTTGGAGATCCGAGAGCTGGAAAC
GCGCCCTGACCCCACTCGCAGTTTGTTGGATGCCTGGCAGGGGCGCTCTGGCGCGTCTGTCGGCAGGCTG
CTAGAGCTGCTGGCCTTGTTAGACCGTGAGGATATACTGAAGGAGCTGAAGTCGCGCATCGAGGAGGACT
GCCAGAAATACTTAGGTAAGCAGCAGAACCAGGAGTCCGAGAAGCCTTTACAGGTGGCCAGAGTGGAAAG
CAGTGTCCCACAAACAAAGGAACTGGGAGGCATCACCACCCTTGATGACCCCCTAGGACAAACGCCGGAA
CTTTTCGATGCCTTTATCTGCTACTGCCCCAACGATATCGAGTTTGTGCAGGAGATGATCCGGCAACTAG
AACAGACAGACTATCGGCTTAAGTTGTGTGTGTCCGACCGTGACGTCCTGCCGGGCACCTGTGTCTGGTC
CATTGCCAGCGAGCTAATTGAGAAAAGGTGTCGCCGCATGGTGGTGGTTGTTTCTGACGATTATCTACAG
AGCAAGGAATGTGACTTCCAGACCAAGTTTGCACTCAGCCTGTCTCCAGGTGTCCAACAGAAGCGACTGA
TTCCTATTAAATACAAGGCGATGAAGAAGGACTTTCCCAGTATCCTGCGGTTCATCACTATATGCGACTA
TACCAACCCTTGCACCAAGTCCTGGTTCTGGACCCGCCTTGCCAAGGCTTTGTCCCTGCCCGGAGGTAGT
GGCGGGTCCGTGAGCAAGGGCGAGGAGCTGTTCACCGGGGTGGTGCCCATCCTGGTCGAGCTGGACGGCG
ACGTAAACGGCCACAAGTTCAGCGTGTCCGGCGAGGGCGAGGGCGATGCCACCTACGGCAAGCTGACCCT
GAAGTTCATCTGCACCACCGGCAAGCTGCCCGTGCCCTGGCCCACCCTCGTGACCACCCTGACCTACGGC
GTGCAGTGCTTCAGCCGCTACCCCGACCACATGAAGCAGCACGACTTCTTCAAGTCCGCCATGCCCGAAG
GCTACGTCCAGGAGCGCACCATCTTCTTCAAGGACGACGGCAACTACAAGACCCGCGCCGAGGTGAAGTT
CGAGGGCGACACCCTGGTGAACCGCATCGAGCTGAAGGGCATCGACTTCAAGGAGGACGGCAACATCCTG
GGGCACAAGCTGGAGTACAACTACAACAGCCACAACGTCTATATCATGGCCGACAAGCAGAAGAACGGCA
TCAAGGTGAACTTCAAGATCCGCCACAACATCGAGGACGGCAGCGTGCAGCTCGCCGACCACTACCAGCA
GAACACCCCCATCGGCGACGGCCCCGTGCTGCTGCCCGACAACCACTACCTGAGCACCCAGTCCAAGCTG
AGCAAAGACCCCAACGAGAAGCGCGATCACATGGTCCTGCTGGAGTTCGTGACCGCCGCCGGGATCACTC
TCGGCATGGACGAGCTGTACAAGGGTGGCAGTCCTAAGCAGGAACCTCAAGCAATCGACTTCGGTGGGGG
CTCAGGTGGAACTGGGTCAGGTGGCGGTTCTGGAGGTCCAAAACAAGAACCACAGGCGATAGACTTTGGA
GGCGGCAGCGGAGGCACCGGTAGTGGGGGAACAGGGGGTAGTCCCAAGCAAGAGCCCCAAGCAATAGACT
TTTAAAGCGGCCGCGACTCTAGAGTCGACCTGCAGGCATGCAAGCTTGATATCAAGCTTATCGATAATCA
ACCTCTGGATTACAAAATTTGTGAAAGATTGACTGGTATTCTTAACTATGTTGCTCCTTTTACGCTATGT
GGATACGCTGCTTTAATGCCTTTGTATCATGCTATTGCTTCCCGTATGGCTTTCATTTTCTCCTCCTTGT
ATAAATCCTGGTTGCTGTCTCTTTATGAGGAGTTGTGGCCCGTTGTCAGGCAACGTGGCGTGGTGTGCAC
TGTGTTTGCTGACGCAACCCCCACTGGTTGGGGCATTGCCACCACCTGTCAGCTCCTTTCCGGGACTTTC
GCTTTCCCCCTCCCTATTGCCACGGCGGAACTCATCGCCGCCTGCCTTGCCCGCTGCTGGACAGGGGCTC
GGCTGTTGGGCACTGACAATTCCGTGGTGTTGTCGGGGAAATCATCGTCCTTTCCTTGGCTGCTCGCCTG
TGTTGCCACCTGGATTCTGCGCGGGACGTCCTTCTGCTACGTCCCTTCGGCCCTCAATCCAGCGGACCTT
CCTTCCCGCGGCCTGCTGCCGGCTCTGCGGCCTCTTCCGCGTCTTCGCCTTCGCCCTCAGACGAGTCGGA
TCTCCCTTTGGGCCGCCTCCCCGCATCGATACCGTCGACCTCGAGGGAATTAATTCGAGCTCGGTACCTT
TAAGACCAATGACTTACAAGGCAGCTGTAGATCTTAGCCACTTTTTAAAAGAAAAGGGGGGACTGGAAGG
GCTAATTCACTCCCAACGAAGACAAGATCTGCTTTTTGCTTGTACTGGGTCTCTCTGGTTAGACCAGATC
TGAGCCTGGGAGCTCTCTGGCTAACTAGGGAACCCACTGCTTAAGCCTCAATAAAGCTTGCCTTGAGTGC
TTCAAGTAGTGTGTGCCCGTCTGTTGTGTGACTCTGGTAACTAGAGATCCCTCAGACCCTTTTAGTCAGT
GTGGAAAATCTCTAGCAGCATCTAGAATTAATTCCGTGTATTCTATAGTGTCACCTAAATCGTATGTGTA
TGATACATAAGGTTATGTATTAATTGTAGCCGCGTTCTAACGACAATATGTACAAGCCTAATTGTGTAGC
ATCTGGCTTACTGAAGCAGACCCTATCATCTCTCTCGTAAACTGCCGTCAGAGTCGGTTTGGTTGGACGA
ACCTTCTGAGTTTCTGGTAACGCCGTCCCGCACCCGGAAATGGTCAGCGAACCAATCAGCAGGGTCATCG
CTAGCCAGATCCTCTACGCCGGACGCATCGTGGCCGGCATCACCGGCGCCACAGGTGCGGTTGCTGGCGC
CTATATCGCCGACATCACCGATGGGGAAGATCGGGCTCGCCACTTCGGGCTCATGAGCGCTTGTTTCGGC
GTGGGTATGGTGGCAGGCCCCGTGGCCGGGGGACTGTTGGGCGCCATCTCCTTGCATGCACCATTCCTTG
CGGCGGCGGTGCTCAACGGCCTCAACCTACTACTGGGCTGCTTCCTAATGCAGGAGTCGCATAAGGGAGA
GCGTCGAATGGTGCACTCTCAGTACAATCTGCTCTGATGCCGCATAGTTAAGCCAGCCCCGACACCCGCC
AACACCCGCTGACGCGCCCTGACGGGCTTGTCTGCTCCCGGCATCCGCTTACAGACAAGCTGTGACCGTC
TCCGGGAGCTGCATGTGTCAGAGGTTTTCACCGTCATCACCGAAACGCGCGAGACGAAAGGGCCTCGTGA
TACGCCTATTTTTATAGGTTAATGTCATGATAATAATGGTTTCTTAGACGTCAGGTGGCACTTTTCGGGG
AAATGTGCGCGGAACCCCTATTTGTTTATTTTTCTAAATACATTCAAATATGTATCCGCTCATGAGACAA
TAACCCTGATAAATGCTTCAATAATATTGAAAAAGGAAGAGTATGAGTATTCAACATTTCCGTGTCGCCC
TTATTCCCTTTTTTGCGGCATTTTGCCTTCCTGTTTTTGCTCACCCAGAAACGCTGGTGAAAGTAAAAGA
TGCTGAAGATCAGTTGGGTGCACGAGTGGGTTACATCGAACTGGATCTCAACAGCGGTAAGATCCTTGAG
AGTTTTCGCCCCGAAGAACGTTTTCCAATGATGAGCACTTTTAAAGTTCTGCTATGTGGCGCGGTATTAT
CCCGTATTGACGCCGGGCAAGAGCAACTCGGTCGCCGCATACACTATTCTCAGAATGACTTGGTTGAGTA
CTCACCAGTCACAGAAAAGCATCTTACGGATGGCATGACAGTAAGAGAATTATGCAGTGCTGCCATAACC
ATGAGTGATAACACTGCGGCCAACTTACTTCTGACAACGATCGGAGGACCGAAGGAGCTAACCGCTTTTT
TGCACAACATGGGGGATCATGTAACTCGCCTTGATCGTTGGGAACCGGAGCTGAATGAAGCCATACCAAA
CGACGAGCGTGACACCACGATGCCTGTAGCAATGGCAACAACGTTGCGCAAACTATTAACTGGCGAACTA
CTTACTCTAGCTTCCCGGCAACAATTAATAGACTGGATGGAGGCGGATAAAGTTGCAGGACCACTTCTGC
GCTCGGCCCTTCCGGCTGGCTGGTTTATTGCTGATAAATCTGGAGCCGGTGAGCGTGGGTCTCGCGGTAT
CATTGCAGCACTGGGGCCAGATGGTAAGCCCTCCCGTATCGTAGTTATCTACACGACGGGGAGTCAGGCA
ACTATGGATGAACGAAATAGACAGATCGCTGAGATAGGTGCCTCACTGATTAAGCATTGGTAACTGTCAG
ACCAAGTTTACTCATATATACTTTAGATTGATTTAAAACTTCATTTTTAATTTAAAAGGATCTAGGTGAA
GATCCTTTTTGATAATCTCATGACCAAAATCCCTTAACGTGAGTTTTCGTTCCACTGAGCGTCAGACCCC
GTAGAAAAGATCAAAGGATCTTCTTGAGATCCTTTTTTTCTGCGCGTAATCTGCTGCTTGCAAACAAAAA
AACCACCGCTACCAGCGGTGGTTTGTTTGCCGGATCAAGAGCTACCAACTCTTTTTCCGAAGGTAACTGG
CTTCAGCAGAGCGCAGATACCAAATACTGTTCTTCTAGTGTAGCCGTAGTTAGGCCACCACTTCAAGAAC
TCTGTAGCACCGCCTACATACCTCGCTCTGCTAATCCTGTTACCAGTGGCTGCTGCCAGTGGCGATAAGT
CGTGTCTTACCGGGTTGGACTCAAGACGATAGTTACCGGATAAGGCGCAGCGGTCGGGCTGAACGGGGGG
TTCGTGCACACAGCCCAGCTTGGAGCGAACGACCTACACCGAACTGAGATACCTACAGCGTGAGCTATGA
GAAAGCGCCACGCTTCCCGAAGGGAGAAAGGCGGACAGGTATCCGGTAAGCGGCAGGGTCGGAACAGGAG
AGCGCACGAGGGAGCTTCCAGGGGGAAACGCCTGGTATCTTTATAGTCCTGTCGGGTTTCGCCACCTCTG
ACTTGAGCGTCGATTTTTGTGATGCTCGTCAGGGGGGCGGAGCCTATGGAAAAACGCCAGCAACGCGGCC
TTTTTACGGTTCCTGGCCTTTTGCTGGCCTTTTGCTCACATGTTCTTTCCTGCGTTATCCCCTGATTCTG
TGGATAACCGTATTACCGCCTTTGAGTGAGCTGATACCGCTCGCCGCAGCCGAACGACCGAGCGCAGCGA
GTCAGTGAGCGAGGAAGCGGAAGAGCGCCCAATACGCAAACCGCCTCTCCCCGCGCGTTGGCCGATTCAT
TAATGCAGCTGTGGAATGTGTGTCAGTTAGGGTGTGGAAAGTCCCCAGGCTCCCCAGCAGGCAGAAGTAT
GCAAAGCATGCATCTCAATTAGTCAGCAACCAGGTGTGGAAAGTCCCCAGGCTCCCCAGCAGGCAGAAGT
ATGCAAAGCATGCATCTCAATTAGTCAGCAACCATAGTCCCGCCCCTAACTCCGCCCATCCCGCCCCTAA
CTCCGCCCAGTTCCGCCCATTCTCCGCCCCATGGCTGACTAATTTTTTTTATTTATGCAGAGGCCGAGGC
CGCCTCGGCCTCTGAGCTATTCCAGAAGTAGTGAGGAGGCTTTTTTGGAGGCCTAGGCTTTTGCAAAAAG
CTTGGACACAAGACAGGCTTGCGAGATATGTTTGAGAATACCACTTTATCCCGCGTCAGGGAGAGGCAGT
GCGTAAAAAGACGCGGACTCATGTGAAATACTGGTTTTTAGTGCGCCAGATCTCTATAATCTCGCGCAAC
CTATTTTCCCCTCGAACACTTTTTAAGCCGTAGATAAACAGGCTGGGACACTTCACATGAGCGAAAAATA
CATCGTCACCTGGGACATGTTGCAGATCCATGCACGTAAACTCGCAAGCCGACTGATGCCTTCTGAACAA
TGGAAAGGCATTATTGCCGTAAGCCGTGGCGGTCTGTACCGGGTGCGTTACTGGCGCGTGAACTGGGTAT
TCGTCATGTCGATACCGTTTGTATTTCCAGCTACGATCACGACAACCAGCGCGAGCTTAAAGTGCTGAAA
CGCGCAGAAGGCGATGGCGAAGGCTTCATCGTTATTGATGACCTGGTGGATACCGGTGGTACTGCGGTTG
CGATTCGTGAAATGTATCCAAAAGCGCACTTTGTCACCATCTTCGCAAAACCGGCTGGTCGTCCGCTGGT
TGATGACTATGTTGTTGATATCCCGCAAGATACCTGGATTGAACAGCCGTGGGATATGGGCGTCGTATTC
GTCCCGCCAATCTCCGGTCGCTAATCTTTTCAACGCCTGGCACTGCCGGGCGTTGTTCTTTTTAACTTCA
GGCGGGTTACAATAGTTTCCAGTAAGTATTCTGGAGGCTGCATCCATGACACAGGCAAACCTGAGCGAAA
CCCTGTTCAAACCCCGCTTTAAACATCCTGAAACCTCGACGCTAGTCCGCCGCTTTAATCACGGCGCACA
ACCGCCTGTGCAGTCGGCCCTTGATGGTAAAACCATCCCTCACTGGTATCGCATGATTAACCGTCTGATG
TGGATCTGGCGCGGCATTGACCCACGCGAAATCCTCGACGTCCAGGCACGTATTGTGATGAGCGATGCCG
AACGTACCGACGATGATTTATACGATACGGTGATTGGCTACCGTGGCGGCAACTGGATTTATGAGTGGGC
CCCGGATCTTTGTGAAGGAACCTTACTTCTGTGGTGTGACATAATTGGACAAACTACCTACAGAGATTTA
AAGCTCTAAGGTAAATATAAAATTTTTAAGTGTATAATGTGTTAAACTACTGATTCTAATTGTTTGTGTA
TTTTAGATTCCAACCTATGGAACTGATGAATGGGAGCAGTGGTGGAATGCCTTTAATGAGGAAAACCTGT
TTTGCTCAGAAGAAATGCCATCTAGTGATGATGAGGCTACTGCTGACTCTCAACATTCTACTCCTCCAAA
AAAGAAGAGAAAGGTAGAAGACCCCAAGGACTTTCCTTCAGAATTGCTAAGTTTTTTGAGTCATGCTGTG
TTTAGTAATAGAACTCTTGCTTGCTTTGCTATTTACACCACAAAGGAAAAAGCTGCACTGCTATACAAGA
AAATTATGGAAAAATATTCTGTAACCTTTATAAGTAGGCATAACAGTTATAATCATAACATACTGTTTTT
TCTTACTCCACACAGGCATAGAGTGTCTGCTATTAATAACTATGCTCAAAAATTGTGTACCTTTAGCTTT
TTAATTTGTAAAGGGGTTAATAAGGAATATTTGATGTATAGTGCCTTGACTAGAGATCATAATCAGCCAT
ACCACATTTGTAGAGGTTTTACTTGCTTTAAAAAACCTCCCACACCTCCCCCTGAACCTGAAACATAAAA
TGAATGCAATTGTTGTTGTTAACTTGTTTATTGCAGCTTATAATGGTTACAAATAAAGCAATAGCATCAC
AAATTTCACAAATAAAGCATTTTTTTCACTGCATTCTAGTTGTGGTTTGTCCAAACTCATCAATGTATCT
TATCATGTCTGGATCAACTGGATAACTCAAGCTAACCAAAATCATCCCAAACTTCCCACCCCATACCCTA
TTACCACTGCCAATTACCTGTGGTTTCATTTACTCTAAACCTGTGATTCCTCTGAATTATTTTCATTTTA
AAGAAATTGTATTTGTTAAATATGTACTACAAACTTAGTAGTTGGAAGGGCTAATTCACTCCCAAAGAAG
ACAAGATATCCTTGATCTGTGGATCTACCACACACAAGGCTACTTCCCTGATTAGCAGAACTACACACCA
GGGCCAGGGGTCAGATATCCACTGACCTTTGGATGGTGCTACAAGCTAGTACCAGTTGAGCCAGATAAGG
TAGAAGAGGCCAATAAAGGAGAGAACACCAGCTTGTTACACCCTGTGAGCCTGCATGGGATGGATGACCC
GGAGAGAGAAGTGTTAGAGTGGAGGTTTGACAGCCGCCTAGCATTTCATCACGTGGCCCGAGAGCTGCAT
CCGGAGTACTTCAAGAACTGCTGATATCGAGCTTGCTACAAGGGACTTTCCGCTGGGGACTTTCCAGGGA
GGCGTGGCCTGGGCGGGACTGGGGAGTGGCGAGCCCTCAGATCCTGCATATAAGCAGCTGCTTTTTGCCT
GTACTGGGTCTCTCTGGTTAGACCAGATCTGAGCCTGGGAGCTCTCTGGCTAACTAGGGAACCCACTGCT
TAAGCCTCAATAAAGCTTGCCTTGAGTGCTTCAAGTAGTGTGTGCCCGTCTGTTGTGTGACTCTGGTAAC
TAGAGATCCCTCAGACCCTTTTAGTCAGTGTGGAAAATCTCTAGCAGTGGCGCCCGAACAGGGACTTGAA
AGCGAAAGGGAAACCAGAGGAGCTCTCTCGACGCAGGACTCGGCTTGCTGAAGCGCGCACGGCAAGAGGC
GAGGGGCGGCGACTGGTGAGTACGCCAAAAATTTTGACTAGCGGAGGCTAGAAGGAGAGAGATGGGTGCG
AGAGCGTCAGTATTAAGCGGGGGAGAATTAGATCGCGATGGGAAAAAATTCGGTTAAGGCCAGGGGGAAA
GAAAAAATATAAATTAAAACATATAGTATGGGCAAGCAGGGAGCTAGAACGATTCGCAGTTAATCCTGGC
CTGTTAGAAACATCAGAAGGCTGTAGACAAATACTGGGACAGCTACAACCATCCCTTCAGACAGGATCAG
AAGAACTTAGATCATTATATAATACAGTAGCAACCCTCTATTGTGTGCATCAAAGGATAGAGATAAAAGA
CACCAAGGAAGCTTTAGACAAGATAGAGGAAGAGCAAAACAAAAGTAAGACCACCGCACAGCAAGCGGCC
GGCCGCTGATCTTCAGACCTGGAGGAGGAGATATGAGGGACAATTGGAGAAGTGAATTATATAAATATAA
AGTAGTAAAAATTGAACCATTAGGAGTAGCACCCACCAAGGCAAAGAGAAGAGTGGTGCAGAGAGAAAAA
AGAGCAGTGGGAATAGGAGCTTTGTTCCTTGGGTTCTTGGGAGCAGCAGGAAGCACTATGGGCGCAGCGT
CAATGACGCTGACGGTACAGGCCAGACAATTATTGTCTGGTATAGTGCAGCAGCAGAACAATTTGCTGAG
GGCTATTGAGGCGCAACAGCATCTGTTGCAACTCACAGTCTGGGGCATCAAGCAGCTCCAGGCAAGAATC
CTGGCTGTGGAAAGATACCTAAAGGATCAACAGCTCCTGGGGATTTGGGGTTGCTCTGGAAAACTCATTT
GCACCACTGCTGTGCCTTGGAATGCTAGTTGGAGTAATAAATCTCTGGAACAGATTTGGAATCACACGAC
CTGGATGGAGTGGGACAGAGAAATTAACAATTACACAAGCTTAATACACTCCTTAATTGAAGAATCGCAA
AACCAGCAAGAAAAGAATGAACAAGAATTATTGGAATTAGATAAATGGGCAAGTTTGTGGAATTGGTTTA
ACATAACAAATTGGCTGTGGTATATAAAATTATTCATAATGATAGTAGGAGGCTTGGTAGGTTTAAGAAT
AGTTTTTGCTGTACTTTCTATAGTGAATAGAGTTAGGCAGGGATATTCACCATTATCGTTTCAGACCCAC
CTCCCAACCCCGAGGGGACCCGACAGGCCCGAAGGAATAGAAGAAGAAGGTGGAGAGAGAGACAGAGACA
GATCCATTCGATTAGTGAACGGATCTCGACGGTATCGCCAAATGGCAGTATTCATCCACAATTTTAAAAG
AAAAGGGGGGATTGGGGGGTACAGTGCAGGGGAAAGAATAGTAGACATAATAGCAACAGACATACAAACT
AAAGAATTACAAAAACAAATTACAAAAATTCAAAATTTTCGGGTTTATTACAGGGACAGCAGAGATCCAG
TTTGGATCGATAAGCTTGATATCGAATTCAG
Features (pLannotate 1.2.2; 34 found; start..end, strand, type, name):
      1..211     +  promoter       SV40 promoter: SV40 early promoter
    224..1111    +  CDS            Myd88: MYD88_MOUSE - Experimental evidence at protein level: Swiss-Prot protein existence level 1. [Isoform 2]: Defective in its ability to induce IRAK phosphorylation and NF-kappa-B activation and can function as a negative regulator of activation by IL-1 or lipopolysaccharide (LPS). From Mus musculus (Mouse).
   1130..1843    +  CDS            mEGFP: mEGFP is a basic (constitutively fluorescent) green fluorescent protein published in 2002, derived from Aequorea victoria. It has moderate acid sensitivity.
   2047..2077    +  misc_feature   MCS (fragment): pUC18/19 multiple cloning site
   2078..2096    +  misc_feature   MCS (fragment): pBluescript multiple cloning site
   2096..2684    +  misc_feature   WPRE: woodchuck hepatitis virus posttranscriptional regulatory element
   2685..2707    +  misc_feature   MCS (fragment): pBluescript multiple cloning site
   2724..2792    +  CDS            nef (fragment): NEF_HV1Z2 - Experimental evidence at protein level: Swiss-Prot protein existence level 1. Extracellular Nef protein targets CD4(+) T-lymphocytes for apoptosis by interacting with CXCR4 surface receptors. From Human immunodeficiency virus type 1 group M subtype D (isolate Z2/CDC-Z34) (HIV-1).
   2794..3027    +  LTR            3' LTR (ΔU3): self-inactivating 3' long terminal repeat (LTR) from HIV-1
   3052..3070    -  promoter       SP6 promoter: promoter for bacteriophage SP6 RNA polymerase
   3298..3577    +  CDS            TcR (fragment): tetracycline efflux protein; tet; confers resistance to tetracycline
   3578..3626    -  misc_feature   bom (fragment): basis of mobility region from pBR322
   3728..3763    -  CDS            rop (fragment): Rop protein, which maintains plasmids at low copy number; rop
   3858..3962    +  promoter       AmpR promoter: bla
   3963..4823    +  CDS            AmpR: β-lactamase; bla; confers resistance to ampicillin, carbenicillin, and related antibiotics
   4994..5582    +  rep_origin     ori: high-copy-number ColE1/pMB1/pBR322/pUC origin of replication
   5765..5821    +  CDS            lacI (fragment): lac repressor; lacI; The lac repressor binds to the lac operator to inhibit transcription in E. coli. This inhibition can be relieved by adding lactose or isopropyl-β-D-thiogalactopyranoside (IPTG).
   5828..6157    +  promoter       SV40 promoter: SV40 enhancer and early promoter
   6357..6476    +  CDS            gpt (fragment): XGPT_ECOLI - Also known as gpp, gxu. Experimental evidence at protein level: Swiss-Prot protein existence level 1. Purine salvage pathway enzyme that catalyzes the transfer of the ribosyl-5-phosphate group from 5-phospho-alpha-D-ribose 1- diphosphate (PRPP) to the N9 position of the 6-oxopurines guanine and xanthine to form the corresponding ribonucleotides GMP (guanosine 5'- monophosphate) and XMP (xanthosine 5'-monophosphate), with the release of PPi. To a lesser extent, also acts on hypoxanthine (PubMed:9100006, PubMed:3886014). Does not ribophosphorylate adenine (PubMed:3886014). From Esch
   6476..6811    +  CDS            gpt (fragment): XGPT_ECOLI - Also known as gpp, gxu. Experimental evidence at protein level: Swiss-Prot protein existence level 1. Purine salvage pathway enzyme that catalyzes the transfer of the ribosyl-5-phosphate group from 5-phospho-alpha-D-ribose 1- diphosphate (PRPP) to the N9 position of the 6-oxopurines guanine and xanthine to form the corresponding ribonucleotides GMP (guanosine 5'- monophosphate) and XMP (xanthosine 5'-monophosphate), with the release of PPi. To a lesser extent, also acts on hypoxanthine (PubMed:9100006, PubMed:3886014). Does not ribophosphorylate adenine (PubMed:3886014). From Esch
   6906..7211    +  CDS            frsA (fragment): FRSA_ECOLI - Also known as yafA. Experimental evidence at protein level: Swiss-Prot protein existence level 1. Catalyzes the hydrolysis of esters (PubMed:15808744). Displays esterase activity toward pNP-butyrate (PubMed:15808744). May stimulate mixed-acid fermentation by acting as a fermentation/respiration switch that down-regulates respiration and up- regulates fermentation rates (PubMed:15169777). From Escherichia coli (strain K12).
   7215..7289    +  CDS            small t antigen (fragment): SV40 (simian virus 40) small t antigen
   7291..7356    +  intron         small t intron: SV40 (simian virus 40) small t antigen intron
   7486..7506    +  CDS            SV40 NLS: nuclear localization signal of SV40 (simian virus 40) large T antigen
   7825..7908    +  CDS            large T antigen (fragment): large T antigen from SV40 (simian virus 40)
   7931..8065    +  polyA_signal   SV40 poly(A) signal: SV40 polyadenylation signal
   8232..8561    +  CDS            nef (fragment): NEF_HV1BR - Experimental evidence at protein level: Swiss-Prot protein existence level 1. Extracellular Nef protein targets CD4(+) T-lymphocytes for apoptosis by interacting with CXCR4 surface receptors (PubMed:14990729). From Human immunodeficiency virus type 1 group M subtype B (isolate BRU/LAI) (HIV-1).
   8609..8866    +  LTR            5' LTR (truncated): truncated 5' long terminal repeat (LTR) from HIV-1
   8913..9038    +  misc_feature   HIV-1 Ψ: packaging signal of human immunodeficiency virus type 1
   9022..9360    +  CDS            HIV-1 gag (fragment): gag protein from human immunodeficiency virus 1; gag
   9535..9768    +  misc_feature   RRE: The Rev response element (RRE) of HIV-1 allows for Rev-dependent mRNA export from the nucleus to the cytoplasm.
  10145..10245   +  CDS            Rev (fragment): human immunodeficiency virus 1 (HIV-1) Rev protein; rev; enhances nuclear export of unspliced and incompletely spliced viral mRNAs
  10282..10399   +  misc_feature   cPPT/CTS: central polypurine tract and central termination sequence of HIV-1
  10436..10459   -  misc_feature   MCS (fragment): pBluescript multiple cloning site
