[The description below was written by a language model from this plasmid's Addgene catalogue record and pLannotate feature annotations shown in this document.]
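Description:
pHRSV_CHARMS-3xA is a lentiviral transfer plasmid for mammalian expression, built on the pHR-dSV40 backbone. It is propagated in E. coli through a high-copy ColE1/pUC-type origin and selected with ampicillin (AmpR, β-lactamase). The lentiviral portion comprises an HIV-1 5' LTR (annotated as truncated), the Ψ packaging signal with a partial gag sequence, the Rev response element for Rev-dependent nuclear export of the genomic RNA, and the cPPT/CTS. The 3' end carries a WPRE to enhance transcript expression and a self-inactivating ΔU3 3' LTR. Outside the viral unit, the backbone retains remnants of older vector parts, including a second SV40 enhancer/promoter followed by gpt fragments, SV40 small t intron and poly(A) sequences, and fragments of TcR, rop and bom. These appear to be legacy sequences rather than functional parts of the payload.

The payload is a synthetic open reading frame, CHARMS-3xA, driven by a short SV40 early promoter and fused at its C terminus to monomeric EGFP. CHARMS stands for Chimeric Higher-Order Assemblies for Receptor Mediated Signaling. This variant is recorded as carrying three TRAF6-binding motifs that contain an alanine mutation. The automated annotation matches most of the coding region to mouse MyD88, which suggests the chimera is built on MyD88-derived sequence, although the record does not spell out its domain architecture. The insert was introduced by Gibson assembly at MluI and NotI sites. The construct is intended for expressing this fluorescently tagged signalling variant in mammalian cells, in work on reconstructing death-fold signalosomes. The mEGFP tag allows the protein to be visualised.
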