Addgene plasmid #233926: pHRSV_CHARMS-3xA
Purpose: Mammalian expression of Chimeric Higher-Order Assemblies for Receptor Mediated Signaling (CHARMS) variant: CHARMS-3xA which contains 3 TRAF6 binding motif with a alanine mutation
Depositing lab: Marcus Taylor. Depositing organization: Max Planck Institute for Infection Biology. Publication: Bottom-up reconstruction of functional death fold signalosomes reveals a requirement for polymer stability and avidity. Lichtenstein MA, Cao F, Lobnow F, Dirvanskyte P, Weyhenmeyer D, Kulesza A, Ziska E, Halfmann R, Taylor MJ. Science. 2025 Apr 25;388(6745):415-422. doi: 10.1126/science.adq3234. Epub 2025 Apr 24. PubMed 40273247.
Backbone
  Vector backbone: pHR-dSV40
  Vector type: Mammalian Expression, Lentiviral
Growth in bacteria
  Bacterial resistance: Ampicillin, 100 μg/mL
  Growth temperature: 37°C
  Growth strain: NEB Stable
  Copy number: High Copy
Gene/Insert
  Gene/Insert name: CHARMS-3xA
  Species: Synthetic
  Promoter: SV40
  Tag / fusion protein: mEGFP (C terminal on insert)
  Cloning method: Gibson Cloning
Terms and licenses: Academic/Nonprofit Terms; Industry Terms: Not Available to Industry
Depositor comments: Created by Gibson assembly using MluI (5') and NotI (3') sites. Please visit https://doi.org/10.1101/2024.05.08.593169 for bioRxiv preprint.
How to cite: pHRSV_CHARMS-3xA was a gift from Marcus Taylor (Addgene plasmid # 233926 ; http://n2t.net/addgene:233926 ; RRID:Addgene_233926)
