>Addgene plasmid #233926 | pHRSV_CHARMS-3xA | depositor partial sequence | sequence record 460082 | CHARMS-3xA insert coding sequence
ATGTCTGCGGGAGACCCCCGCGTGGGATCCGGGTCCCTGGACTCCTTCATGTTCTCCATACCCTTGGTCG
CGCTTAACGTGGGAGTGAGGCGCCGCCTATCGCTGTTCTTGAACCCTCGGACGCCCGTGGCGGCCGACTG
GACCTTGCTGGCGGAGGAGATGGGCTTCGAGTACTTGGAGATCCGAGAGCTGGAAACGCGCCCTGACCCC
ACTCGCAGTTTGTTGGATGCCTGGCAGGGGCGCTCTGGCGCGTCTGTCGGCAGGCTGCTAGAGCTGCTGG
CCTTGTTAGACCGTGAGGATATACTGAAGGAGCTGAAGTCGCGCATCGAGGAGGACTGCCAGAAATACTT
AGGTAAGCAGCAGAACCAGGAGTCCGAGAAGCCTTTACAGGTGGCCAGAGTGGAAAGCAGTGTCCCACAA
ACAAAGGAACTGGGAGGCATCACCACCCTTGATGACCCCCTAGGACAAACGCCGGAACTTTTCGATGCCT
TTATCTGCTACTGCCCCAACGATATCGAGTTTGTGCAGGAGATGATCCGGCAACTAGAACAGACAGACTA
TCGGCTTAAGTTGTGTGTGTCCGACCGTGACGTCCTGCCGGGCACCTGTGTCTGGTCCATTGCCAGCGAG
CTAATTGAGAAAAGGTGTCGCCGCATGGTGGTGGTTGTTTCTGACGATTATCTACAGAGCAAGGAATGTG
ACTTCCAGACCAAGTTTGCACTCAGCCTGTCTCCAGGTGTCCAACAGAAGCGACTGATTCCTATTAAATA
CAAGGCGATGAAGAAGGACTTTCCCAGTATCCTGCGGTTCATCACTATATGCGACTATACCAACCCTTGC
ACCAAGTCCTGGTTCTGGACCCGCCTTGCCAAGGCTTTGTCCCTGCCCGGAGGTAGTGGCGGGTCCGTGA
GCAAGGGCGAGGAGCTGTTCACCGGGGTGGTGCCCATCCTGGTCGAGCTGGACGGCGACGTAAACGGCCA
CAAGTTCAGCGTGTCCGGCGAGGGCGAGGGCGATGCCACCTACGGCAAGCTGACCCTGAAGTTCATCTGC
ACCACCGGCAAGCTGCCCGTGCCCTGGCCCACCCTCGTGACCACCCTGACCTACGGCGTGCAGTGCTTCA
GCCGCTACCCCGACCACATGAAGCAGCACGACTTCTTCAAGTCCGCCATGCCCGAAGGCTACGTCCAGGA
GCGCACCATCTTCTTCAAGGACGACGGCAACTACAAGACCCGCGCCGAGGTGAAGTTCGAGGGCGACACC
CTGGTGAACCGCATCGAGCTGAAGGGCATCGACTTCAAGGAGGACGGCAACATCCTGGGGCACAAGCTGG
AGTACAACTACAACAGCCACAACGTCTATATCATGGCCGACAAGCAGAAGAACGGCATCAAGGTGAACTT
CAAGATCCGCCACAACATCGAGGACGGCAGCGTGCAGCTCGCCGACCACTACCAGCAGAACACCCCCATC
GGCGACGGCCCCGTGCTGCTGCCCGACAACCACTACCTGAGCACCCAGTCCAAGCTGAGCAAAGACCCCA
ACGAGAAGCGCGATCACATGGTCCTGCTGGAGTTCGTGACCGCCGCCGGGATCACTCTCGGCATGGACGA
GCTGTACAAGGGTGGCAGTCCTAAGCAGGAACCTCAAGCAATCGACTTCGGTGGGGGCTCAGGTGGAACT
GGGTCAGGTGGCGGTTCTGGAGGTCCAAAACAAGAACCACAGGCGATAGACTTTGGAGGCGGCAGCGGAG
GCACCGGTAGTGGGGGAACAGGGGGTAGTCCCAAGCAAGAGCCCCAAGCAATAGACTTTTAA
